Addgene plasmid #185641: pGEX-PML B-box1 W157E
Purpose: expression of GST-tagged mutant PML B-box1 W157E domain in bacterial cells
Depositing lab: Irina Bezsonova. Depositing organization: University of Connecticut Health Center. Publication: Conformational exchange at a C(2)H(2) zinc-binding site facilitates redox sensing by the PML protein. Bregnard TA, Fairchild D, Erlandsen H, Semenova IV, Szczepaniak R, Ahmed A, Weller SK, Korzhnev DM, Bezsonova I. Structure. 2023 Sep 7;31(9):1086-1099.e6. doi: 10.1016/j.str.2023.06.014. Epub 2023 Jul 19. PubMed 37473756.
Backbone
  Vector backbone: pGEX-6P-3
  Backbone size w/o insert (bp): 4983
  Total vector size (bp): 5139
  Vector type: Bacterial Expression
Growth in bacteria
  Bacterial resistance: Ampicillin, 100 μg/mL
  Growth temperature: 37°C
  Growth strain: DH5alpha
  Copy number: High Copy
Gene/Insert
  Gene/Insert name: promyelocytic leukemia protein (alt names: TRIM19; MYL)
  Species: H. sapiens (human)
  Insert size (bp): 156
  Mutation: W157E
  Entrez Gene: PML (a.k.a. MYL, PP8675, RNF71, TRIM19)
  Tag / fusion protein: GST (N terminal on backbone)
  Cloning method: Restriction Enzyme; 5′ cloning site BamHI (unknown if destroyed); 3′ cloning site XhoI (unknown if destroyed)
  Sequencing primers: 5′ pGEX Fwd
Terms and licenses: Academic/Nonprofit Terms; Industry Terms: Not Available to Industry
Depositor comments: codon optimized for expression in E. coli
How to cite: pGEX-PML B-box1 W157E was a gift from Irina Bezsonova (Addgene plasmid # 185641 ; http://n2t.net/addgene:185641 ; RRID:Addgene_185641)
