[The description below was written by a language model from this plasmid's Addgene catalogue record and pLannotate feature annotations shown in this document.]
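Description:
pGEX-PML B-box1 W157E is a bacterial expression plasmid built on the pGEX-6P-3 backbone for producing a GST-tagged fragment of human promyelocytic leukemia protein (PML, also known as TRIM19) in E. coli. It replicates from a high-copy ColE1/pMB1-type origin and is selected with ampicillin through the β-lactamase (AmpR) gene and its own promoter. Short remnants of the pBR322 rop and bom regions, a lacZα segment with its lac promoter, operator and CAP site, and a small yciV fragment are also annotated as backbone carry-over and play no role in expression of the insert.

The payload is a roughly 156 bp, E. coli codon-optimized insert encoding the PML B-box1 domain with a W157E substitution, cloned between BamHI and XhoI downstream of and fused to the Schistosoma japonicum glutathione S-transferase coding sequence, so that GST sits at the N terminus of the fusion. Transcription is driven by the strong hybrid tac promoter, which is followed by a lac operator. The plasmid carries its own lacI gene, so the lac repressor keeps expression low until it is induced with IPTG. The GST moiety allows affinity capture of the fusion on glutathione resin. A short unannotated linker lies between GST and the PML fragment, but the feature table does not identify any protease cleavage site there.

The recorded purpose is bacterial expression of this mutant B-box1 domain, and the associated publication concerns conformational exchange at a zinc-binding site and redox sensing by PML. The record does not state the intended effect of W157E. The sequenced record (5,122 nt) is slightly shorter than the catalogued total size of 5,139 bp.
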