Features (pLannotate 1.2.2; 17 found; start..end, strand, type, name):
      1..78      +  promoter       lacI promoter: lacI
     79..1161    +  CDS            lacI: lac repressor; lacI; The lac repressor binds to the lac operator to inhibit transcription in E. coli. This inhibition can be relieved by adding lactose or isopropyl-β-D-thiogalactopyranoside (IPTG).
   1174..1195    +  protein_bind   CAP binding site: CAP binding activates transcription in the presence of cAMP. E. coli catabolite activator protein
   1210..1240    +  promoter       lac promoter: promoter for the E. coli lac operon
   1248..1264    +  protein_bind   lac operator: The lac repressor binds to the lac operator to inhibit transcription in E. coli. This inhibition can be relieved by adding lactose or isopropyl-β-D-thiogalactopyranoside (IPTG). lac repressor encoded by lacI
   1284..1457    +  CDS            lacZα: LacZα fragment of β-galactosidase; lacZ fragment
   1721..1837    -  CDS            yciV (fragment): RNAAM_ECOLI - Also known as trpH From Escherichia coli (strain K12).
   1913..1941    +  promoter       tac promoter: strong E. coli promoter; hybrid between the trp and lac UV5 promoters
   1949..1965    +  protein_bind   lac operator: The lac repressor binds to the lac operator to inhibit transcription in E. coli. This inhibition can be relieved by adding lactose or isopropyl-β-D-thiogalactopyranoside (IPTG). lac repressor encoded by lacI
   1988..2641    +  CDS            GST26_SCHJA: Experimental evidence at protein level: Swiss-Prot protein existence level 1. GST isoenzymes appear to play a central role in the parasite detoxification system. Other functions are also suspected including a role in increasing the solubility of haematin in the parasite gut. From Schistosoma japonicum (Blood fluke).
   2687..2833    +  CDS            PML (fragment): PML_HUMAN - Also known as MYL, PP8675, RNF71, TRIM19. Experimental evidence at protein level: Swiss-Prot protein existence level 1. Exhibits antiviral activity against both DNA and RNA viruses. The antiviral activity can involve one or several isoform(s) and can be enhanced by the permanent PML-NB-associated protein DAXX or by the recruitment of p53/TP53 within these structures. Isoform PML-4 restricts varicella zoster virus (VZV) via sequestration of virion capsids in PML-NBs thereby preventing their nuclear egress and inhibiting formation of infectious virus particles. The sumoylated isoform
   2869..2908    +  CDS            rop (fragment): Rop protein, which maintains plasmids at low copy number; rop
   3010..3050    +  misc_feature   bom (fragment): basis of mobility region from pBR322
   3155..3259    +  promoter       AmpR promoter: bla
   3260..4120    +  CDS            AmpR: β-lactamase; bla; confers resistance to ampicillin, carbenicillin, and related antibiotics
   4291..4879    +  rep_origin     ori: high-copy-number ColE1/pMB1/pBR322/pUC origin of replication
   5065..5116    -  misc_feature   bom (fragment): basis of mobility region from pBR322
>Addgene plasmid #185641 | pGEX-PML B-box1 W157E | addgene full sequence | sequence record 367338 | Addgene NGS Result
GACACCATCGAATGGCGCAAAACCTTTCGCGGTATGGCATGATAGCGCCCGGAAGAGAGTCAATTCAGGG
TGGTGAATGTGAAACCAGTAACGTTATACGATGTCGCAGAGTATGCCGGTGTCTCTTATCAGACCGTTTC
CCGCGTGGTGAACCAGGCCAGCCACGTTTCTGCGAAAACGCGGGAAAAAGTGGAAGCGGCGATGGCGGAG
CTGAATTACATTCCCAACCGCGTGGCACAACAACTGGCGGGCAAACAGTCGTTGCTGATTGGCGTTGCCA
CCTCCAGTCTGGCCCTGCACGCGCCGTCGCAAATTGTCGCGGCGATTAAATCTCGCGCCGATCAACTGGG
TGCCAGCGTGGTGGTGTCGATGGTAGAACGAAGCGGCGTCGAAGCCTGTAAAGCGGCGGTGCACAATCTT
CTCGCGCAACGCGTCAGTGGGCTGATCATTAACTATCCGCTGGATGACCAGGATGCCATTGCTGTGGAAG
CTGCCTGCACTAATGTTCCGGCGTTATTTCTTGATGTCTCTGACCAGACACCCATCAACAGTATTATTTT
CTCCCATGAAGACGGTACGCGACTGGGCGTGGAGCATCTGGTCGCATTGGGTCACCAGCAAATCGCGCTG
TTAGCGGGCCCATTAAGTTCTGTCTCGGCGCGTCTGCGTCTGGCTGGCTGGCATAAATATCTCACTCGCA
ATCAAATTCAGCCGATAGCGGAACGGGAAGGCGACTGGAGTGCCATGTCCGGTTTTCAACAAACCATGCA
AATGCTGAATGAGGGCATCGTTCCCACTGCGATGCTGGTTGCCAACGATCAGATGGCGCTGGGCGCAATG
CGCGCCATTACCGAGTCCGGGCTGCGCGTTGGTGCGGATATCTCGGTAGTGGGATACGACGATACCGAAG
ACAGCTCATGTTATATCCCGCCGTTAACCACCATCAAACAGGATTTTCGCCTGCTGGGGCAAACCAGCGT
GGACCGCTTGCTGCAACTCTCTCAGGGCCAGGCGGTGAAGGGCAATCAGCTGTTGCCCGTCTCACTGGTG
AAAAGAAAAACCACGCTAGCGCCCAATACGCAAACCGCCTCTCCCCGCGCGTTGGCCGATTCATTAATGC
AGCTGGCACGACAGGTTTCCCGACTGGAAAGCGGGCAGTGAGCGCAACGCAATTAATGTAAGTTAGCTCA
CTCATTAGGCACCCCAGGCTTTACACTTTATGCTTCCGGCTCGTATGTTGTGTGGAATTGTGAGCGGATA
ACAATTTCACACAGGAAACAGCTATGACCATGATTACGGATTCACTGGCCGTCGTTTTACAACGTCGTGA
CTGGGAAAACCCTGGCGTTACCCAACTTAATCGCCTTGCAGCACATCCCCCTTTCGCCAGCTGGCGTAAT
AGCGAAGAGGCCCGCACCGATCGCCCTTCCCAACAGTTGCGCAGCCTGAATGGCGAATGGCGCTTTGCCT
GGTTTCCGGCACCAGAAGCGGTGCCGGAAAGCTGGCTGGAGTGCGATCTTCCTGAGGCCGATACTGTCGT
CGTCCCCTCAAACTGGCAGATGCACGGTTACGATGCGCCCATCTACACCAACGTGACCTATCCCATTACG
GTCAATCCGCCGTTTGTTCCCACGGAGAATCCGACGGGTTGTTACTCGCTCACATTTAATGTTGATGAAA
GCTGGCTACAGGAAGGCCAGACGCGAATTATTTTTGATGGCGTTGGAATTAGCTTATCGACTGCACGGTG
CACCAATGCTTCTGGCGTCAGGCAGCCATCGGAAGCTGTGGTATGGCTGTGCAGGTCGTAAATCACTGCA
TAATTCGTGTCGCTCAAGGCGCACTCCCGTTCTGGATAATGTTTTTTGCGCCGACATCATAACGGTTCTG
GCAAATATTCTGAAATGAGCTGTTGACAATTAATCATCGGCTCGTATAATGTGTGGAATTGTGAGCGGAT
AACAATTTCACACAGGAAACAGTATTCATGTCCCCTATACTAGGTTATTGGAAAATTAAGGGCCTTGTGC
AACCCACTCGACTTCTTTTGGAATATCTTGAAGAAAAATATGAAGAGCATTTGTATGAGCGCGATGAAGG
TGATAAATGGCGAAACAAAAAGTTTGAATTGGGTTTGGAGTTTCCCAATCTTCCTTATTATATTGATGGT
GATGTTAAATTAACACAGTCTATGGCCATCATACGTTATATAGCTGACAAGCACAACATGTTGGGTGGTT
GTCCAAAAGAGCGTGCAGAGATTTCAATGCTTGAAGGAGCGGTTTTGGATATTAGATACGGTGTTTCGAG
AATTGCATATAGTAAAGACTTTGAAACTCTCAAAGTTGATTTTCTTAGCAAGCTACCTGAAATGCTGAAA
ATGTTCGAAGATCGTTTATGTCATAAAACATATTTAAATGGTGATCATGTAACCCATCCTGACTTCATGT
TGTATGACGCTCTTGATGTTGTTTTATACATGGACCCAATGTGCCTGGATGCGTTCCCAAAATTAGTTTG
TTTTAAAAAACGTATTGAAGCTATCCCACAAATTGATAAGTACTTGAAATCCAGCAAGTATATAGCATGG
CCTTTGCAGGGCTGGCAAGCCACGTTTGGTGGTGGCGACCATCCTCCAAAATCGGATCTGGAAGTTCTGT
TCCAGGGGCCCCTGGGATCCGGTAGCCGTCAGATCGTGGACGCGCAAGCGGTTTGCACCCGTTGCAAGGA
GAGCGCGGATTTCTGGTGCTTTGAGTGCGAACAGCTGCTGTGCGCGAAGTGCTTCGAAGCGCACCAAGAG
TTTCTGAAACACGAGGCGCGTCCGCTGGCGGAATAACTCGAGCGGCCGCATCGTGACTGACTGACGATCT
GCCTCGCGCGTTTCGGTGATGACGGTGAAAACCTCTGACACATGCAGCTCCCGGAGACGGTCACAGCTTG
TCTGTAAGCGGATGCCGGGAGCAGACAAGCCCGTCAGGGCGCGTCAGCGGGTGTTGGCGGGTGTCGGGGC
GCAGCCATGACCCAGTCACGTAGCGATAGCGGAGTGTATAATTCTTGAAGACGAAAGGGCCTCGTGATAC
GCCTATTTTTATAGGTTAATGTCATGATAATAATGGTTTCTTAGACGTCAGGTGGCACTTTTCGGGGAAA
TGTGCGCGGAACCCCTATTTGTTTATTTTTCTAAATACATTCAAATATGTATCCGCTCATGAGACAATAA
CCCTGATAAATGCTTCAATAATATTGAAAAAGGAAGAGTATGAGTATTCAACATTTCCGTGTCGCCCTTA
TTCCCTTTTTTGCGGCATTTTGCCTTCCTGTTTTTGCTCACCCAGAAACGCTGGTGAAAGTAAAAGATGC
TGAAGATCAGTTGGGTGCACGAGTGGGTTACATCGAACTGGATCTCAACAGCGGTAAGATCCTTGAGAGT
TTTCGCCCCGAAGAACGTTTTCCAATGATGAGCACTTTTAAAGTTCTGCTATGTGGCGCGGTATTATCCC
GTGTTGACGCCGGGCAAGAGCAACTCGGTCGCCGCATACACTATTCTCAGAATGACTTGGTTGAGTACTC
ACCAGTCACAGAAAAGCATCTTACGGATGGCATGACAGTAAGAGAATTATGCAGTGCTGCCATAACCATG
AGTGATAACACTGCGGCCAACTTACTTCTGACAACGATCGGAGGACCGAAGGAGCTAACCGCTTTTTTGC
ACAACATGGGGGATCATGTAACTCGCCTTGATCGTTGGGAACCGGAGCTGAATGAAGCCATACCAAACGA
CGAGCGTGACACCACGATGCCTGCAGCAATGGCAACAACGTTGCGCAAACTATTAACTGGCGAACTACTT
ACTCTAGCTTCCCGGCAACAATTAATAGACTGGATGGAGGCGGATAAAGTTGCAGGACCACTTCTGCGCT
CGGCCCTTCCGGCTGGCTGGTTTATTGCTGATAAATCTGGAGCCGGTGAGCGTGGGTCTCGCGGTATCAT
TGCAGCACTGGGGCCAGATGGTAAGCCCTCCCGTATCGTAGTTATCTACACGACGGGGAGTCAGGCAACT
ATGGATGAACGAAATAGACAGATCGCTGAGATAGGTGCCTCACTGATTAAGCATTGGTAACTGTCAGACC
AAGTTTACTCATATATACTTTAGATTGATTTAAAACTTCATTTTTAATTTAAAAGGATCTAGGTGAAGAT
CCTTTTTGATAATCTCATGACCAAAATCCCTTAACGTGAGTTTTCGTTCCACTGAGCGTCAGACCCCGTA
GAAAAGATCAAAGGATCTTCTTGAGATCCTTTTTTTCTGCGCGTAATCTGCTGCTTGCAAACAAAAAAAC
CACCGCTACCAGCGGTGGTTTGTTTGCCGGATCAAGAGCTACCAACTCTTTTTCCGAAGGTAACTGGCTT
CAGCAGAGCGCAGATACCAAATACTGTCCTTCTAGTGTAGCCGTAGTTAGGCCACCACTTCAAGAACTCT
GTAGCACCGCCTACATACCTCGCTCTGCTAATCCTGTTACCAGTGGCTGCTGCCAGTGGCGATAAGTCGT
GTCTTACCGGGTTGGACTCAAGACGATAGTTACCGGATAAGGCGCAGCGGTCGGGCTGAACGGGGGGTTC
GTGCACACAGCCCAGCTTGGAGCGAACGACCTACACCGAACTGAGATACCTACAGCGTGAGCTATGAGAA
AGCGCCACGCTTCCCGAAGGGAGAAAGGCGGACAGGTATCCGGTAAGCGGCAGGGTCGGAACAGGAGAGC
GCACGAGGGAGCTTCCAGGGGGAAACGCCTGGTATCTTTATAGTCCTGTCGGGTTTCGCCACCTCTGACT
TGAGCGTCGATTTTTGTGATGCTCGTCAGGGGGGCGGAGCCTATGGAAAAACGCCAGCAACGCGGCCTTT
TTACGGTTCCTGGCCTTTTGCTGGCCTTTTGCTCACATGTTCTTTCCTGCGTTATCCCCTGATTCTGTGG
ATAACCGTATTACCGCCTTTGAGTGAGCTGATACCGCTCGCCGCAGCCGAACGACCGAGCGCAGCGAGTC
AGTGAGCGAGGAAGCGGAAGAGCGCCTGATGCGGTATTTTCTCCTTACGCATCTGTGCGGTATTTCACAC
CGCATAAATTCC
